>Addgene plasmid #31515 | MDH1-miR-31-PGK-GFP-Blast | depositor partial sequence | sequence record 14435 | Author sequence
ATGTCTTTGGATTTGGGAATCTTATAAGTTCTGTATGAGACCACTCGAGTGCCTTCAAAATTGGACACTC
TAAGGACCACTGCATTGTTACATTAGGAAACAGCTTGTGTTTTCAACTAATGGGTGTGTTTTCTCTCCTC
AGGTGGAAGGAGAGATTGTGGAAAAGCATAACAACGAAGAGGGATGGTATTGCTCCTGTAACTCGGAACT
GGAGAGGAGGCAAGATGCTGGCATAGCTGTTGAACTGAGAACCTGCTATGCCAACATATTGCCATCTTTC
CTGTCTGACAGCAGCTTGGCTACCTCCGTCCTGTTCCTCCTTGTCTTGCTACAAGCCATCCATGATATGT
AGGGCCCTGTGACTTGGTCTGTCTCGCCCTGACTTCTCTCCAGTCCTATACCGAATCACTCGCTCTGTTC
TAGCCACACTGGCCTTGAATTCTTGCCAAACCTACAGGTGGGGTCTTTCATTCCCCCCTTTTTCTGGAGA
CTAAATAAAATCTTTTATTTTATCGATAAGCTTGGCTGCAGGTCGACGCGGCCGCAATTCTTAATTAAGT
TAACTCATTAATTTCGGGTATATTTGAGTGGAATGAGTTCTTCAATCGTAGTTTTGACTAACTTGCCATT
CATTTCTATTAACACAAAACAATCTGGTGCATAGTCTGAAATCAACTCCCTACACATACCACAAGGACTT
ACCACTCGAATACTTCTATCTACTTCGTCAGAATAAGGGTGTCTAACAGCTACAATCGTGTCAAAATCCT
TTTGTCCATTCGAAACTGCACTACCNATCGCAATGGCTTCTGCACAAACAGTTACTCGTCCTATATACGC
TTCAATATGTACTGCCGAAATGATTTCTCCTGTTTTCGTACGAATTTGCCGCTCCCACATGATGTTTATT
ATCCTCATAAAGCATTGTAATCTTCTCTGTCGCTACTTCTACTAATTCTAGATCCTGNTGANAATGTTAA
ATGNTTTCATGGNATTATCATCGTGNTTTCAAANNAAACCACGTCCCCGNGG
