>Addgene plasmid #31515 | MDH1-miR-31-PGK-GFP-Blast | addgene partial sequence | sequence record 36486 | EGFP-C 5'-CATGGTCCTGCTGGAGTTCGTG-3'
GGCNNCTGGCTGGNGAGCTGTACAGTAATGAGGATCACCGGGCAATTGAAGATCTAGTCGACCAATTCCG
GTTATTTTCCACCATATTGCCGTCTTTTGGCAATGTGAGGGCCCGGAAACCTGGCCCTGTCTTCTTGACG
AGCATTCCTAGGGGTCTTTCCCCTCTCGCCAAAGGAATGCAAGGTCTGTTGAATGTCGTGAAGGAAGCAG
TTCCTCTGGAAGCTTCTTGAAGACAAACAACGTCTGTAGCGACCCTTTGCAGGCAGCGGAACCCCCCACC
TGGCGACAGGTGCCTCTGCGGCCAAAAGCCACGTGTATAAGATACACCTGCAAAGGCGGCACAACCCCAG
TGCCACGTTGTGAGTTGGATAGTTGTGGAAAGAGTCAAATGGCTCTCCTCAAGCGTATTCAACAAGGGGC
TGAAGGATGCCCAGAAGGTACCCCATTGTATGGGATCTGATCTGGGGCCTCGGTGCACATGCTTTACATG
TGTTTAGTCGAGGTTAAAAAACGTCTAGGCCCCCCGAACCACGGGGACGTGGTTTTCCTTTGAAAAACAC
GATGATAATACCATGAAAACATTTAACATTTCTCAACAGGATCTAGAATTAGTAGAAGTAGCGACAGAGA
AGATTACAATGCTTTATGAGGATAATAAACATCATGTGGGAGCGGCAATTCGTACGAAAACAGGAGAAAT
CATTTCGGCAGTACATATTGAAGCGTATATAGGACGAGTAACTGTTTGTGCAGAAGCCATTGCGATTGGT
AGTGCAGTTTCGAATGGACAAAAGGATTTTGACACGATTGTAGCTGTTAGACACCCTTATTCTGACGAAG
TAGATAGAAGTATTCGAGTGGTAAGTCCTTGTGGTATGTGTAGGGAGTTGATTTCAGACTATGCACCAGA
TTGTTTTGTAAGANGANGATNTCAATCNNNANTCNATCAA
