>Addgene plasmid #31515 | MDH1-miR-31-PGK-GFP-Blast | addgene partial sequence | sequence record 37623 | H1 5'-tcgctatgtgttctgggaaa-3'
GGATGGGAATCTTATAAGTTCTGTATGAGACCACTCGAGTGCCTTCAAAATTGGACACTCTAAGGACCAC
TGCATTGTTACATTAGGAAACAGCTTGTGTTTTCAACTAATGGGTGTGTTTTCTCTCCTCAGGTGGAAGG
AGAGATTGTGGAAAAGCATAACAACGAAGAGGGATGGTATTGCTCCTGTAACTCGGAACTGGAGAGGAGG
CAAGATGCTGGCATAGCTGTTGAACTGAGAACCTGCTATGCCAACATATTGCCATCTTTCCTGTCTGACA
GCAGCTTGGCTACCTCCGTCCTGTTCCTCCTTGTCTTGCTACAAGCCATCCATGATATGTAGGGCCCTGT
GACTTGGTCTGTCTCGCCCTGACTTCTCTCCAGTCCTATACCGAATCACTCGCTCTGTTCTAGCCACACT
GGCCTTGAATTCTTGCCAAACCTACAGGTGGGGTCTTTCATTCCCCCCTTTTTCTGGAGACTAAATAAAA
TCTTTTATTTTATCGATAAGCTTGGCTGCAGGTCGACGCGGCCGCAATTCTTAATTAAGTTAACTCATTA
ATTTCGGGTATATTTGAGTGGAATGAGTTCTTCAATCGTAGTTTTGACTAACTTGCCATTCATTTCTATT
AACACAAAACAATCTGGTGCATAGTCTGAAATCAACTCCCTACACATACCACAAGGACTTACCACTCGAA
TACTTCTATCTACTTCGTCAGAATAAGGGTGTCTAACAGCTACAATCGTGTCAAAATCCTTTTGTCCATT
CGAAACTGCACTACCAATCGCAATGGCTTCTGCACAAACAGTTACTCGTCCTATATACGCTTCAATATGT
ACTGCCGAAA
