[The description below was written by a language model from this plasmid's Addgene catalogue record.]
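Description:
MDH1-miR-31-PGK-GFP-Blast is a retroviral mammalian expression plasmid built on the MSCV (murine stem cell virus) backbone and designed to deliver the mouse microRNA miR-31 (Mir31) into target cells. As an MSCV-type vector, it is expected to rely on viral long terminal repeats and a packaging signal so that the region between them can be packaged into retroviral particles in a suitable packaging cell line and stably integrated into the genome of transduced cells. No feature table accompanies the record, so these elements and their positions are not documented here. In bacteria the plasmid is maintained under ampicillin selection; its copy number is recorded as unknown.

The payload can be read partly from the construct name and partly from the catalogue fields. The miR-31 insert was cloned by restriction enzyme methods, and the listed 5′ sequencing primer is an H1 primer. Together with "MDH1" in the name, this suggests that the microRNA is driven by an H1 RNA polymerase III promoter, although the record does not state the promoter explicitly. The name also indicates a separate PGK promoter cassette expressing GFP. The record lists GFP under tags and fusions, but for a microRNA insert it acts as a co-expressed reporter marking transduced cells rather than as a fusion partner. Blasticidin is the mammalian selectable marker; whether it is fused to GFP or expressed separately is not stated.

The associated publication concerns microRNA programs in normal and aberrant stem and progenitor cells. This fits use of the vector for stable ectopic miR-31 expression, with transduced cells tracked or sorted by fluorescence or enriched by blasticidin selection.
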