Addgene plasmid #31515: MDH1-miR-31-PGK-GFP-Blast
Depositing lab: Chang-Zheng Chen. Depositing organization: Stanford University. Publication: MicroRNA programs in normal and aberrant stem and progenitor cells. Arnold CP, Tan R, Zhou B, Yue SB, Schaffert S, Biggs JR, Doyonnas R, Lo MC, Perry JM, Renault VM, Sacco A, Somervaille T, Viatour P, Brunet A, Cleary ML, Li L, Sage J, Zhang DE, Blau HM, Chen C, Chen CZ. Genome Res. 2011 May . 21(5):798-810. 10.1101/gr.111385.110 PubMed 21451113.
Backbone
  Vector backbone: MSCV
  Vector type: Mammalian Expression, Retroviral
  Selectable markers: Blasticidin
Growth in bacteria
  Bacterial resistance: Ampicillin, 100 μg/mL
  Growth temperature: 37°C
  Growth strain: DH5alpha
  Copy number: Unknown
Gene/Insert
  Gene/Insert name: miR-31 (alt name: miR31)
  Species: M. musculus (mouse)
  Entrez Gene: Mir31 (a.k.a. Mir, Mirn31, miR-, miR-31, mmu-mir-, mmu-mir-31)
  Tag / fusion protein: GFP
  Cloning method: Restriction Enzyme
  Sequencing primers: 5′ H1
Terms and licenses: Academic/Nonprofit Terms; Industry Terms: Not Available to Industry
How to cite: MDH1-miR-31-PGK-GFP-Blast was a gift from Chang-Zheng Chen (Addgene plasmid # 31515 ; http://n2t.net/addgene:31515 ; RRID:Addgene_31515)
